>Addgene plasmid #180395 | AAV.CBA.YFP.miR-E_shTgm5-2 | addgene full sequence | sequence record 355859 | Addgene NGS Result
GGCCGCCTCGACTAGGGATAACAGGGTAATTGTTTGAATGAGGCTTCAGTACTTTACAGAATCGTTGCCT
GCACATCTTGGAAACACTTGCTGGGATTACTTCGACTTCTTAACCCAACAGAAGGCTCGAGAAGGTATAT
TGCTGTTGACAGTGAGCGCCACCAGGACACAGCTACTGTATAGTGAAGCCACAGATGTATACAGTAGCTG
TGTCCTGGTGATGCCTACTGCCTCGGACTTCAAGGGGCTAGAATTCGAGCAATTATCTTGTTTACTAAAA
CTGAATACCTTGCTATCTCTTTGATACATTTTTACAAAGCTGAATTAAAATGGTATAAATTAAATCACTT
TTTTCAATTGACGCGTAAGCTTATCGATAATCAACCTCTGGATTACAAAATTTGTGAAAGATTGACTGGT
ATTCTTAACTATGTTGCTCCTTTTACGCTATGTGGATACGCTGCTTTAATGCCTTTGTATCATGCTATTG
CTTCCCGTATGGCTTTCATTTTCTCCTCCTTGTATAAATCCTGGTTGCTGTCTCTTTATGAGGAGTTGTG
GCCCGTTGTCAGGCAACGTGGCGTGGTGTGCACTGTGTTTGCTGACGCAACCCCCACTGGTTGGGGCATT
GCCACCACCTGTCAGCTCCTTTCCGGGACTTTCGCTTTCCCCCTCCCTATTGCCACGGCGGAACTCATCG
CCGCCTGCCTTGCCCGCTGCTGGACAGGGGCTCGGCTGTTGGGCACTGACAATTCCGTGGTGTTGTCGGG
GAAATCATCGTCCTTTCCTTGGCTGCTCGCCTGTGTTGCCACCTGGATTCTGCGCGGGACGTCCTTCTGC
TACGTCCCTTCGGCCCTCAATCCAGCGGACCTTCCTTCCCGCGGCCTGCTGCCGGCTCTGCGGCCTCTTC
CGCGTCTTCGCCTTCGCCCTCAGACGAGTCGGATCTCCCTTTGGGCCGCCTCCCCGCATCGATACCGTCG
ACTCGCTGATCAGCCTCGACTGTGCCTTCTAGTTGCCAGCCATCTGTTGTTTGCCCCTCCCCCGTGCCTT
CCTTGACCCTGGAAGGTGCCACTCCCACTGTCCTTTCCTAATAAAATGAGGAAATTGCATCGCATTGTCT
GAGTAGGTGTCATTCTATTCTGGGGGGTGGGGTGGGGCAGGACAGCAAGGGGGAGGATTGGGAAGACAAT
AGCAGGCATGCTGGGGATGCGGTGGGCTCTATGGCTTCTGAGGCGGAAAGAACCAGCTGGGGCTCGACTA
GAGCATGGCTACGTAGATAAGTAGCATGGCGGGTTAATCATTAACTACAAGGAACCCCTAGTGATGGAGT
TGGCCACTCCCTCTCTGCGCGCTCGCTCGCTCACTGAGGCCGGGCGACCAAAGGTCGCCCGACGCCCGGG
CGGCCTCAGTGAGCGAGCGAGCGCGCAGAGCTTTTTGCAAAAGCCTAGGCCTCCAAAAAAGCCTCCTCAC
TACTTCTGGAATAGCTCAGAGGCCGAGGCGGCCTCGGCCTCTGCATAAATAAAAAAAATTAGTCAGCCAT
GGGGCGGAGAATGGGCGGAACTGGGCGGAGTTAGGGGCGGGATGGGCGGAGTTAGGGGCGGGACTATGGT
TGCTGACTAATTGAGATGCATGCTTTGCATACTTCTGCCTGCTGGGGAGCCTGGGGACTTTCCACACCTG
GTTGCTGACTAATTGAGATGCATGCTTTGCATACTTCTGCCTGCTGGGGAGCCTGGGGACTTTCCACACC
CTAACTGACACACATTCCACAGCTGCATTAATGAATCGGCCAACGCGCGGGGAGAGGCGGTTTGCGTATT
GGGCGCTCTTCCGCTTCCTCGCTCACTGACTCGCTGCGCTCGGTCGTTCGGCTGCGGCGAGCGGTATCAG
CTCACTCAAAGGCGGTAATACGGTTATCCACAGAATCAGGGGATAACGCAGGAAAGAACATGTGAGCAAA
AGGCCAGCAAAAGGCCAGGAACCGTAAAAAGGCCGCGTTGCTGGCGTTTTTCCATAGGCTCCGCCCCCCT
GACGAGCATCACAAAAATCGACGCTCAAGTCAGAGGTGGCGAAACCCGACAGGACTATAAAGATACCAGG
CGTTTCCCCCTGGAAGCTCCCTCGTGCGCTCTCCTGTTCCGACCCTGCCGCTTACCGGATACCTGTCCGC
CTTTCTCCCTTCGGGAAGCGTGGCGCTTTCTCATAGCTCACGCTGTAGGTATCTCAGTTCGGTGTAGGTC
GTTCGCTCCAAGCTGGGCTGTGTGCACGAACCCCCCGTTCAGCCCGACCGCTGCGCCTTATCCGGTAACT
ATCGTCTTGAGTCCAACCCGGTAAGACACGACTTATCGCCACTGGCAGCAGCCACTGGTAACAGGATTAG
CAGAGCGAGGTATGTAGGCGGTGCTACAGAGTTCTTGAAGTGGTGGCCTAACTACGGCTACACTAGAAGA
ACAGTATTTGGTATCTGCGCTCTGCTGAAGCCAGTTACCTTCGGAAAAAGAGTTGGTAGCTCTTGATCCG
GCAAACAAACCACCGCTGGTAGCGGTGGTTTTTTTGTTTGCAAGCAGCAGATTACGCGCAGAAAAAAAGG
ATCTCAAGAAGATCCTTTGATCTTTTCTACGGGGTCTGACGCTCAGTGGAACGAAAACTCACGTTAAGGG
ATTTTGGTCATGAGATTATCAAAAAGGATCTTCACCTAGATCCTTTTAAATTAAAAATGAAGTTTTAAAT
CAATCTAAAGTATATATGAGTAAACTTGGTCTGACAGTTACCAATGCTTAATCAGTGAGGCACCTATCTC
AGCGATCTGTCTATTTCGTTCATCCATAGTTGCCTGACTCCCCGTCGTGTAGATAACTACGATACGGGAG
GGCTTACCATCTGGCCCCAGTGCTGCAATGATACCGCGAGACCCACGCTCACCGGCTCCAGATTTATCAG
CAATAAACCAGCCAGCCGGAAGGGCCGAGCGCAGAAGTGGTCCTGCAACTTTATCCGCCTCCATCCAGTC
TATTAATTGTTGCCGGGAAGCTAGAGTAAGTAGTTCGCCAGTTAATAGTTTGCGCAACGTTGTTGCCATT
GCTACAGGCATCGTGGTGTCACGCTCGTCGTTTGGTATGGCTTCATTCAGCTCCGGTTCCCAACGATCAA
GGCGAGTTACATGATCCCCCATGTTGTGCAAAAAAGCGGTTAGCTCCTTCGGTCCTCCGATCGTTGTCAG
AAGTAAGTTGGCCGCAGTGTTATCACTCATGGTTATGGCAGCACTGCATAATTCTCTTACTGTCATGCCA
TCCGTAAGATGCTTTTCTGTGACTGGTGAGTACTCAACCAAGTCATTCTGAGAATAGTGTATGCGGCGAC
CGAGTTGCTCTTGCCCGGCGTCAATACGGGATAATACCGCGCCACATAGCAGAACTTTAAAAGTGCTCAT
CATTGGAAAACGTTCTTCGGGGCGAAAACTCTCAAGGATCTTACCGCTGTTGAGATCCAGTTCGATGTAA
CCCACTCGTGCACCCAACTGATCTTCAGCATCTTTTACTTTCACCAGCGTTTCTGGGTGAGCAAAAACAG
GAAGGCAAAATGCCGCAAAAAAGGGAATAAGGGCGACACGGAAATGTTGAATACTCATACTCTTCCTTTT
TCAATATTATTGAAGCATTTATCAGGGTTATTGTCTCATGAGCGGATACATATTTGAATGTATTTAGAAA
AATAAACAAATAGGGGTTCCGCGCACATTTCCCCGAAAAGTGCCACCTGACGTCTAAGAAACCATTATTA
TCATGACATTAACCTATAAAAATAGGCGTATCACGAGGCCCTTTCGTCTCGCGCGTTTCGGTGATGACGG
TGAAAACCTCTGACACATGCAGCTCCCGGAGACGGTCACAGCTTGTCTGTAAGCGGATGCCGGGAGCAGA
CAAGCCCGTCAGGGCGCGTCAGCGGGTGTTGGCGGGTGTCGGGGCTGGCTTAACTATGCGGCATCAGAGC
AGATTGTACTGAGAGTGCACCATTCGACGCTCTCCCTTATGCGACTCCTGCATTAGGAAGCAGCCCAGTA
GTAGGTTGAGGCCGTTGAGCACCGCCGCCGCAAGGAATGGTGCATGCAAGGAGATGGCGCCCAACAGTCC
CCCGGCCACGGGGCCTGCCACCATACCCACGCCGAAACAAGCGCTCATGAGCCCGAAGTGGCGAGCCCGA
TCTTCCCCATCGGTGATGTCGGCGATATAGGCGCCAGCAACCGCACCTGTGGCGCCGGTGATGCCGGCCA
CGATGCGTCCGGCGTAGAGGATCTGGCTAGCGATGACCCTGCTGATTGGTTCGCTGACCATTTCCGGGTG
CGGGACGGCGTTACCAGAAACTCAGAAGGTTCGTCCAACCAAACCGACTCTGACGGCAGTTTACGAGAGA
GATGATAGGGTCTGCTTCAGTAAGCCAGATGCTACACAATTAGGCTTGTACATATTGTCGTTAGAACGCG
GCTACAATTAATACATAACCTTATGTATCATACACATACGATTTAGGTGACACTATAGAATACACGGAAT
TAATTCTAGCTGCGCGCTCGCTCGCTCACTGAGGCCGCCCGGGCAAAGCCCGGGCGTCGGGCGACCTTTG
GTCGCCCGGCCTCAGTGAGCGAGCGAGCGCGCAGAGAGGGAGTGGCCAACTCCATCACTAGGGGTTCCTT
GTAGTTAATGATTAACCCGCCATGCTACTTATCTACGTAGCCATGCTCTAGGTACCATTGACGTCAATAA
TGACGTATGTTCCCATAGTAACGCCAATAGGGACTTTCCATTGACGTCAATGGGTGGAGTATTTACGGTA
AACTGCCCACTTGGCAGTACATCAAGTGTATCATATGCCAAGTACGCCCCCTATTGACGTCAATGACGGT
AAATGGCCCGCCTGGCATTATGCCCAGTACATGACCTTATGGGACTTTCCTACTTGGCAGTACATCTACG
TATTAGTCATCGCTATTACCATGGTCGAGGTGAGCCCCACGTTCTGCTTCACTCTCCCCATCTCCCCCCC
CTCCCCACCCCCAATTTTGTATTTATTTATTTTTTAATTATTTTGTGCAGCGATGGGGGCGGGGGGGGGG
GGGGGGCGCGCGCCRGGSGGGGSGGGGSGGGGSGRGGGGSGGGGSGGGGCGAGGCGGAGAGGTGCGGCGG
CAGCCAATCAGAGCGGCGCGCTCCGAAAGTTTCCTTTTATGGCGAGGCGGCGGCGGCGGCGGCCCTATAA
AAAGCGAAGCGCGCGGCGGGCGGGAGTCGCTGCGCGCTGCCTTCGCCCCGTGCCCCGCTCCGCCGCCGCC
TCGCGCCGCCCGCCCCGGCTCTGACTGACCGCGTTACTCCCACAGGTGAGCGGGCGGGACGGCCCTTCTC
CTCCGGGCTGTAATTAGCGCTTGGTTTAATGACGGCTTGTTTCTTTTCTGTGGCTGCGTGAAAGCCTTGA
GGGGCTCCGGGAGGGCCCTTTGTGCGGGGGGAGCGGCTCGGGGCTGTCCGCGGGGGGACGGCTGCCTTCG
GGGGGGACGGGGCAGGGCGGGGTTCGGCTTCTGGCGTGTGACCGGCGGCTCTAGAGCCTCTGCTAACCAT
GTTCATGCCTTCTTCTTTTTCCTACAGCTCCTGGGCAACGTGCTGGTTATTGTGCTGTCTCATCATTTTG
GCAAAGAATTGGATCCACCGGTCGCCACCATGGTGAGCAAGGGCGAGGAGCTGTTCACCGGGGTGGTGCC
CATCCTGGTCGAGCTGGACGGCGACGTAAACGGCCACAAGTTCAGCGTGTCCGGCGAGGGCGAGGGCGAT
GCCACCTACGGCAAGCTGACCCTGAAGTTCATCTGCACCACCGGCAAGCTGCCCGTGCCCTGGCCCACCC
TCGTGACCACCTTCGGCTACGGCCTGCAGTGCTTCGCCCGCTACCCCGACCACATGAAGCAGCACGACTT
CTTCAAGTCCGCCATGCCCGAAGGCTACGTCCAGGAGCGCACCATCTTCTTCAAGGACGACGGCAACTAC
AAGACCCGCGCCGAGGTGAAGTTCGAGGGCGACACCCTGGTGAACCGCATCGAGCTGAAGGGCATCGACT
TCAAGGAGGACGGCAACATCCTGGGGCACAAGCTGGAGTACAACTACAACAGCCACAACGTCTATATCAT
GGCCGACAAGCAGAAGAACGGCATCAAGGTGAACTTCAAGATCCGCCACAACATCGAGGACGGCAGCGTG
CAGCTCGCCGACCACTACCAGCAGAACACCCCCATCGGCGACGGCCCCGTGCTGCTGCCCGACAACCACT
ACCTGAGCTACCAGTCCGCCCTGAGCAAAGACCCCAACGAGAAGCGCGATCACATGGTCCTGCTGGAGTT
CGTGACCGCCGCCGGGATCACTCTCGGCATGGACGAGCTGTACAAGTAAAGC
Features (pLannotate 1.2.2; 22 found; start..end, strand, type, name):
    225..351     +  ncRNA          3' miR-30a: sequence downstream of the 71-nt precursor of the human miR-30a microRNA (Zeng et al., 2002) miRNA
    379..967     +  misc_feature   WPRE: woodchuck hepatitis virus posttranscriptional regulatory element
   1000..1224    +  polyA_signal   bGH poly(A) signal: bovine growth hormone polyadenylation signal
   1228..1249    +  promoter       SV40 promoter (fragment): SV40 enhancer and early promoter
   1310..1401    +  repeat_region  AAV2 ITR (fragment): inverted terminal repeat of adeno-associated virus serotype 2 inverted
   1401..1430    -  repeat_region  AAV2 ITR (fragment): inverted terminal repeat of adeno-associated virus serotype 2 inverted
   1434..1763    -  promoter       SV40 promoter: SV40 enhancer and early promoter
   1770..1826    -  CDS            lacI (fragment): lac repressor; lacI; The lac repressor binds to the lac operator to inhibit transcription in E. coli. This inhibition can be relieved by adding lactose or isopropyl-β-D-thiogalactopyranoside (IPTG).
   2009..2597    -  rep_origin     ori: high-copy-number ColE1/pMB1/pBR322/pUC origin of replication
   2768..3628    -  CDS            AmpR: β-lactamase; bla; confers resistance to ampicillin, carbenicillin, and related antibiotics
   3629..3733    -  promoter       AmpR promoter: bla
   3828..3863    +  CDS            rop (fragment): Rop protein, which maintains plasmids at low copy number; rop
   3965..4013    +  misc_feature   bom (fragment): basis of mobility region from pBR322
   4014..4293    -  CDS            TcR (fragment): tetracycline efflux protein; tet; confers resistance to tetracycline
   4521..4539    +  promoter       SP6 promoter: promoter for bacteriophage SP6 RNA polymerase
   4558..4689    -  repeat_region  AAV2 ITR (fragment): inverted terminal repeat of adeno-associated virus serotype 2 inverted
   4745..4993    +  enhancer       CMV enhancer (fragment): human cytomegalovirus immediate early enhancer
   4995..5272    +  promoter       chicken β-actin promoter: No description available
   5273..5408    +  intron         hybrid intron (fragment): hybrid between chicken β-actin (CBA) and minute virus of mice (MMV) introns (Gray et al., 2011)
   5497..5627    +  intron         chimeric intron (fragment): chimera between introns from chicken β-actin and rabbit β-globin
   5625..5693    +  CDS            HBB (fragment): HBB_LEPEU - Experimental evidence at protein level: Swiss-Prot protein existence level 1. Involved in oxygen transport from the lung to the various peripheral tissues. From Lepus europaeus (European hare).
   5700..6419    +  CDS            EYFP: enhanced YFP mammalian codon-optimized
