[The description below was written by a language model from this plasmid's Addgene catalogue record and pLannotate feature annotations shown in this document.]
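Description:
AAV.CBA.YFP.miR-E_shTgm5-2 is an AAV transfer plasmid for RNA interference, built on the AAV.CBA.YFP.miR-E backbone and intended for producing recombinant adeno-associated virus that knocks down mouse transglutaminase 5 (Tgm5). It is propagated in E. coli as a high-copy plasmid with a ColE1/pUC-type origin and selected through the β-lactamase (AmpR) gene. The recorded growth strain is a recombination-deficient one of the kind commonly used to keep repeat-containing plasmids stable. The annotation also picks up backbone remnants with no evident function here, including fragments of rop, bom, the tetracycline resistance gene and lacI, as well as an SP6 promoter and an SV40 promoter located outside the ITR-flanked cassette.

The payload lies between AAV2 inverted terminal repeats, which are annotated only as fragments and which direct replication and packaging of the intervening DNA into AAV capsids. Expression is driven by the CBA promoter arrangement: a CMV enhancer fragment, the chicken β-actin promoter and chimeric intron sequences. This Pol II unit transcribes EYFP, followed by a 97 bp shRNA insert (the second Tgm5 hairpin of the set) introduced by Gibson cloning into a miR-E scaffold, an optimised miR-30-based context. The sequence record is circular and numbered so that EYFP ends near its last base. The hairpin therefore sits at the start of the record, just upstream of the annotated 3' miR-30a flank, although it is not itself annotated. A WPRE and the bovine growth hormone polyadenylation signal follow, enhancing transcript stability and 3' end processing. Because reporter and hairpin share one transcript, YFP fluorescence marks the cells expressing the shRNA. The associated publication concerns Tgm5 as a regulator of polyglutamine-expanded ataxin-1, consistent with use in mouse knockdown experiments.
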