Addgene plasmid #180395: AAV.CBA.YFP.miR-E_shTgm5-2
Purpose: Producing AAV that encodes mouse Tgm5 shRNA-2 with miR-E backbone
Depositing lab: Huda Zoghbi. Depositing organization: Baylor College of Medicine. Publication: Cross-species genetic screens identify transglutaminase 5 as a regulator of polyglutamine-expanded ataxin-1. Lee WS, Al-Ramahi I, Jeong HH, Jang Y, Lin T, Adamski CJ, Lavery LA, Rath S, Richman R, Bondar VV, Alcala E, Revelli JP, Orr HT, Liu Z, Botas J, Zoghbi HY. J Clin Invest. 2022 May 2;132(9). pii: 156616. doi: 10.1172/JCI156616. PubMed 35499073.
Backbone
  Vector backbone: AAV.CBA.YFP.miR-E
  Backbone size w/o insert (bp): 6337
  Vector type: AAV, RNAi
Growth in bacteria
  Bacterial resistance: Ampicillin, 100 μg/mL
  Growth temperature: 37°C
  Growth strain: NEB Stable
  Copy number: High Copy
Gene/Insert
  Gene/Insert name: shTgm5-2
  gRNA/shRNA sequence: CCACCAGGACACAGCTACTGTA
  Species: M. musculus (mouse)
  Insert size (bp): 97
  Entrez Gene: Tgm5 (a.k.a. TGx, TGMX, MGC143848, MGC143849, 2310007C07Rik)
  Promoter: CBA
  Cloning method: Gibson Cloning
  Sequencing primers: 5′ ACTACCTGAGCTACCAGTCC; 3′ CATAGCGTAAAAGGAGCAACA
Terms and licenses: Academic/Nonprofit Terms; Industry Terms: Not Available to Industry
How to cite: AAV.CBA.YFP.miR-E_shTgm5-2 was a gift from Huda Zoghbi (Addgene plasmid # 180395 ; http://n2t.net/addgene:180395 ; RRID:Addgene_180395)
