>Addgene plasmid #180395 | AAV.CBA.YFP.miR-E_shTgm5-2 | depositor partial sequence | sequence record 350469 | shTgm5-2 stem-sense-loop-antisense-stem
TGCTGTTGACAGTGAGCGCCACCAGGACACAGCTACTGTATAGTGAAGCCACAGATGTATACAGTAGCTG
TGTCCTGGTGATGCCTACTGCCTCGGA
